Addgene plasmid #172067: pBS-KS-attB1-2-PT-SA-SD-1-GFP11x7
Purpose: Protein trap plasmid for inserting GFP11x7 into a phase 1 coding intron
Depositing lab: Daichi Kamiyama. Depositing organization: University of Georgia. Publication: Cell-type-specific, multicolor labeling of endogenous proteins with split fluorescent protein tags in Drosophila. Kamiyama R, Banzai K, Liu P, Marar A, Tamura R, Jiang F, Fitch MA, Xie J, Kamiyama D. Proc Natl Acad Sci U S A. 2021 Jun 8;118(23). pii: 2024690118. doi: 10.1073/pnas.2024690118. PubMed 34074768.
Backbone
  Vector backbone: pBS-KS-attB1-2-PT-SA-SD-2
  Backbone manufacturer: Yuh-Nung Jan
  Backbone size w/o insert (bp): 3394
  Total vector size (bp): 3832
  Vector type: Insect Expression
Growth in bacteria
  Bacterial resistance: Ampicillin, 100 μg/mL
  Growth temperature: 37°C
  Growth strain: DH5alpha
  Copy number: High Copy
Gene/Insert
  Gene/Insert name: GFP11x7
  Species: D. melanogaster (fly)
  Insert size (bp): 429
  Cloning method: Ligation Independent Cloning
  Sequencing primers: 5′ GTAAAACGACGGCCAG; 3′ GGAAACAGCTATGACCATG
Terms and licenses: Academic/Nonprofit Terms; Industry Terms: Not Available to Industry
How to cite: pBS-KS-attB1-2-PT-SA-SD-1-GFP11x7 was a gift from Daichi Kamiyama (Addgene plasmid # 172067 ; http://n2t.net/addgene:172067 ; RRID:Addgene_172067)
