[The description below was written by a language model from this plasmid's Addgene catalogue record and pLannotate feature annotations shown in this document.]
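Description:
pBS-KS-attB1-2-PT-SA-SD-1-GFP11x7 is a 3.8 kb protein-trap donor plasmid for Drosophila melanogaster, built on a pBluescript KS-type backbone. In E. coli it is maintained at high copy from a ColE1/pUC origin and selected with ampicillin through the β-lactamase gene and its promoter. The backbone also retains an f1 phage origin, flanking T7 and T3 promoters, and remnants of the lac region (lacZα fragment, lac promoter and operator, CAP site, a small lacI fragment). These are leftovers of the cloning vector rather than functional parts of the trap.

The payload lies between two φC31 integrase attB sites in inverted orientation, an arrangement suited to recombinase-mediated cassette exchange, in which φC31 integrase swaps the intervening cassette into a genomic site flanked by matching attP sites. Between the attB sites sits GFP11x7, seven tandem copies of the eleventh β-strand of superfolder GFP. As the plasmid name indicates (PT-SA-SD-1), this coding segment is meant to be flanked by a splice acceptor and a splice donor in reading phase 1, although these splice signals are not annotated in the feature table. Once placed in a phase 1 coding intron, the cassette acts as an artificial exon spliced in frame into the host transcript, so no promoter of its own is needed and the endogenous protein carries the GFP11 repeats internally. Fluorescence appears only where the complementary GFP(1-10) fragment is supplied, with the seven repeats able to recruit multiple fragments per protein. The associated work uses such split tags for cell-type-specific labeling of endogenous proteins in flies. The catalogue names the phase 2 version as the backbone, whereas this plasmid is described as the phase 1 variant.
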