Features (pLannotate 1.2.2; 14 found; start..end, strand, type, name):
    254..842     -  rep_origin     ori: high-copy-number ColE1/pMB1/pBR322/pUC origin of replication
   1013..1873    -  CDS            AmpR: β-lactamase; bla; confers resistance to ampicillin, carbenicillin, and related antibiotics
   1874..1978    -  promoter       AmpR promoter: bla
   2031..2459    -  rep_origin     f1 ori (sequence partly withheld): f1 bacteriophage origin of replication; arrow indicates direction of (+) strand synthesis
   2464..2619    -  CDS            lacZα (fragment): LacZα fragment of β-galactosidase; lacZ fragment
   2627..2645    +  promoter       T7 promoter: promoter for bacteriophage T7 RNA polymerase
   2681..2750    +  protein_bind   attB: attB site for the φC31 integrase (Groth et al., 2000) phage φC31 integrase
   2922..3347    +  CDS            GFP11x7: seven tandem copies of the 11th β-strand of superfolder GFP each GFP11 associates with GFP(1-10), consisting of the first 10 β-strands, to reconstitute fluorescent GFP (Kamiyama et al., 2016)
   3536..3605    -  protein_bind   attB: attB site for the φC31 integrase (Groth et al., 2000) phage φC31 integrase
   3645..3663    -  promoter       T3 promoter: promoter for bacteriophage T3 RNA polymerase
   3708..3724    -  protein_bind   lac operator: The lac repressor binds to the lac operator to inhibit transcription in E. coli. This inhibition can be relieved by adding lactose or isopropyl-β-D-thiogalactopyranoside (IPTG). lac repressor encoded by lacI
   3732..3762    -  promoter       lac promoter: promoter for the E. coli lac operon
   3777..3798    -  protein_bind   CAP binding site: CAP binding activates transcription in the presence of cAMP. E. coli catabolite activator protein
   3811..71      -  CDS            lacI (fragment) (across the origin): lac repressor; lacI; The lac repressor binds to the lac operator to inhibit transcription in E. coli. This inhibition can be relieved by adding lactose or isopropyl-β-D-thiogalactopyranoside (IPTG).
>Addgene plasmid #172067 | pBS-KS-attB1-2-PT-SA-SD-1-GFP11x7 | addgene full sequence | sequence record 337894 | Addgene NGS Result
GAAACCTGTCGTGCCAGCTGCATTAATGAATCGGCCAACGCGCGGGGAGAGGCGGTTTGCGTATTGGGCG
CTCTTCCGCTTCCTCGCTCACTGACTCGCTGCGCTCGGTCGTTCGGCTGCGGCGAGCGGTATCAGCTCAC
TCAAAGGCGGTAATACGGTTATCCACAGAATCAGGGGATAACGCAGGAAAGAACATGTGAGCAAAAGGCC
AGCAAAAGGCCAGGAACCGTAAAAAGGCCGCGTTGCTGGCGTTTTTCCATAGGCTCCGCCCCCCTGACGA
GCATCACAAAAATCGACGCTCAAGTCAGAGGTGGCGAAACCCGACAGGACTATAAAGATACCAGGCGTTT
CCCCCTGGAAGCTCCCTCGTGCGCTCTCCTGTTCCGACCCTGCCGCTTACCGGATACCTGTCCGCCTTTC
TCCCTTCGGGAAGCGTGGCGCTTTCTCATAGCTCACGCTGTAGGTATCTCAGTTCGGTGTAGGTCGTTCG
CTCCAAGCTGGGCTGTGTGCACGAACCCCCCGTTCAGCCCGACCGCTGCGCCTTATCCGGTAACTATCGT
CTTGAGTCCAACCCGGTAAGACACGACTTATCGCCACTGGCAGCAGCCACTGGTAACAGGATTAGCAGAG
CGAGGTATGTAGGCGGTGCTACAGAGTTCTTGAAGTGGTGGCCTAACTACGGCTACACTAGAAGAACAGT
ATTTGGTATCTGCGCTCTGCTGAAGCCAGTTACCTTCGGAAAAAGAGTTGGTAGCTCTTGATCCGGCAAA
CAAACCACCGCTGGTAGCGGTGGTTTTTTTGTTTGCAAGCAGCAGATTACGCGCAGAAAAAAAGGATCTC
AAGAAGATCCTTTGATCTTTTCTACGGGGTCTGACGCTCAGTGGAACGAAAACTCACGTTAAGGGATTTT
GGTCATGAGATTATCAAAAAGGATCTTCACCTAGATCCTTTTAAATTAAAAATGAAGTTTTAAATCAATC
TAAAGTATATATGAGTAAACTTGGTCTGACAGTTACCAATGCTTAATCAGTGAGGCACCTATCTCAGCGA
TCTGTCTATTTCGTTCATCCATAGTTGCCTGACTCCCCGTCGTGTAGATAACTACGATACGGGAGGGCTT
ACCATCTGGCCCCAGTGCTGCAATGATACCGCGAGACCCACGCTCACCGGCTCCAGATTTATCAGCAATA
AACCAGCCAGCCGGAAGGGCCGAGCGCAGAAGTGGTCCTGCAACTTTATCCGCCTCCATCCAGTCTATTA
ATTGTTGCCGGGAAGCTAGAGTAAGTAGTTCGCCAGTTAATAGTTTGCGCAACGTTGTTGCCATTGCTAC
AGGCATCGTGGTGTCACGCTCGTCGTTTGGTATGGCTTCATTCAGCTCCGGTTCCCAACGATCAAGGCGA
GTTACATGATCCCCCATGTTGTGCAAAAAAGCGGTTAGCTCCTTCGGTCCTCCGATCGTTGTCAGAAGTA
AGTTGGCCGCAGTGTTATCACTCATGGTTATGGCAGCACTGCATAATTCTCTTACTGTCATGCCATCCGT
AAGATGCTTTTCTGTGACTGGTGAGTACTCAACCAAGTCATTCTGAGAATAGTGTATGCGGCGACCGAGT
TGCTCTTGCCCGGCGTCAATACGGGATAATACCGCGCCACATAGCAGAACTTTAAAAGTGCTCATCATTG
GAAAACGTTCTTCGGGGCGAAAACTCTCAAGGATCTTACCGCTGTTGAGATCCAGTTCGATGTAACCCAC
TCGTGCACCCAACTGATCTTCAGCATCTTTTACTTTCACCAGCGTTTCTGGGTGAGCAAAAACAGGAAGG
CAAAATGCCGCAAAAAAGGGAATAAGGGCGACACGGAAATGTTGAATACTCATACTCTTCCTTTTTCAAT
ATTATTGAAGCATTTATCAGGGTTATTGTCTCATGAGCGGATACATATTTGAATGTATTTAGAAAAATAA
ACAAATAGGGGTTCCGCGCACATTTCCCCGAAAAGTGCCACCTAAATTGTAAGCGTTAATATTTTGTTAA
AATTCGCGTTAAATTTTTGTTAAATCAGCTCATTTTTTAACCAATAGGCCGAAATCGGCAAAATCCCTTA
TAAATCAAAAGAATAGACCGAGATAGGGT
[37 nt withheld, positions 2130-2166]
AAAGAACGTGGACTCCAACGTCAAAGG
[49 nt withheld, positions 2194-2242]
T
[91 nt withheld, positions 2244-2334]
G
[124 nt withheld, positions 2336-2459]
CCCATTCGCCATTCAGGCTGCGCAACTGTTGGGAAGGGCGATCGGTGCGGGCCTCTTCGCTATTACGCCA
GCTGGCGAAAGGGGGATGTGCTGCAAGGCGATTAAGTTGGGTAACGCCAGGGTTTTCCCAGTCACGACGT
TGTAAAACGACGGCCAGTGAGCGCGCGTAATACGACTCACTATAGGGCGAATTGGAGCTCGCTAGCGATG
TAGGTCACGGTCTCGAAGCCGCGGTGCGGGTGCCAGGGCGTGCCCTTGGGCTCCCCGGGCGCGTACTCCA
CCTCACCCATCTGGTCCATCATGATGGTCGACTCTAGAAGTCGATCCAACATGGCGACTTGTCCCATCCC
CGGCATGTTTAAATATACTAATTATTCTTGAACTAATTTTAATCAACCGATTTATCTCTCTTCCGCAGGT
GGCGGAGGTTCCGGTGGAAGCGGAGGTAGCGGCGGATCCATGCGTGACCACATGGTCCTTCATGAGTATG
TAAATGCTGCTGGGATTACAGGTGGCTCTGGAGGTAGAGATCATATGGTTCTCCACGAATACGTTAACGC
CGCAGGCATCACTGGCGGTAGTGGAGGACGCGACCATATGGTACTACATGAATATGTCAATGCAGCCGGA
ATAACCGGAGGGTCCGGAGGCCGGGATCACATGGTGCTGCATGAGTATGTGAACGCGGCGGGTATAACTG
GTGGGTCGGGCGGACGAGACCATATGGTGCTTCACGAATACGTAAACGCAGCTGGCATTACTGGCGGATC
AGGTGGCAGGGATCACATGGTACTCCATGAGTACGTGAACGCTGCTGGAATCACAGGCGGTAGCGGCGGT
CGGGACCATATGGTCCTGCACGAATATGTCAATGCTGCCGGTATCACCGGCGGATCCGGAGGTAGCGGTG
GAAGCGGAGGTTCCGGAGGTAAGTTATTGAACAATGGCATCAAATGCCTTCATCATCACTACCCTTTAGC
CCTTAAGACCCCACAATGACCTTACCCACTCAGAGAAAAAAGTAAATATGAAAGCCCATTTGAACTTCTA
AGCTTGTCGACCATCATGATGGACCAGATGGGTGAGGTGGAGTACGCGCCCGGGGAGCCCAAGGGCACGC
CCTGGCACCCGCACCGCGGCTTCGAGACCGTGACCTACATCATGCATGGTACCCAGCTTTTGTTCCCTTT
AGTGAGGGTTAATTGCGCGCTTGGCGTAATCATGGTCATAGCTGTTTCCTGTGTGAAATTGTTATCCGCT
CACAATTCCACACAACATACGAGCCGGGAGCATAAAGTGTAAAGCCTGGGGTGCCTAATGAGTGAGCTAA
CTCACATTAATTGCGTTGCGCTCACTGCCCGCTTTCCAGTCGG
